>Addgene plasmid #239797 | pBK1841 | addgene full sequence | sequence record 476584 | Addgene NGS Result
GTCGACGGATCGGGAGATCTCCCGATCCCCTATGGTGCACTCTCAGTACAATCTGCTCTGATGCCGCATA
GTTAAGCCAGTATCTGCTCCCTGCTTGTGTGTTGGAGGTCGCTGAGTAGTGCGCGAGCAAAATTTAAGCT
ACAACAAGGCAAGGCTTGACCGACAATTGCATGAAGAATCTGCTTAGGGTTAGGCGTTTTGCGCTGCTTC
GCGATGTACGGGCCAGATATACGCGTTGACATTGATTATTGACTAGTTATTAATAGTAATCAATTACGGG
GTCATTAGTTCATAGCCCATATATGGAGTTCCGCGTTACATAACTTACGGTAAATGGCCCGCCTGGCTGA
CCGCCCAACGACCCCCGCCCATTGACGTCAATAATGACGTATGTTCCCATAGTAACGCCAATAGGGACTT
TCCATTGACGTCAATGGGTGGAGTATTTACGGTAAACTGCCCACTTGGCAGTACATCAAGTGTATCATAT
GCCAAGTACGCCCCCTATTGACGTCAATGACGGTAAATGGCCCGCCTGGCATTATGCCCAGTACATGACC
TTATGGGACTTTCCTACTTGGCAGTACATCTACGTATTAGTCATCGCTATTACCATGGTGATGCGGTTTT
GGCAGTACATCAATGGGCGTGGATAGCGGTTTGACTCACGGGGATTTCCAAGTCTCCACCCCATTGACGT
CAATGGGAGTTTGTTTTGGCACCAAAATCAACGGGACTTTCCAAAATGTCGTAACAACTCCGCCCCATTG
ACGCAAATGGGCGGTAGGCGTGTACGGTGGGAGGTCTATATAAGCAGCGCGTTTTGCCTGTACTGGGTCT
CTCTGGTTAGACCAGATCTGAGCCTGGGAGCTCTCTGGCTAACTAGGGAACCCACTGCTTAAGCCTCAAT
AAAGCTTGCCTTGAGTGCTTCAAGTAGTGTGTGCCCGTCTGTTGTGTGACTCTGGTAACTAGAGATCCCT
CAGACCCTTTTAGTCAGTGTGGAAAATCTCTAGCAGTGGCGCCCGAACAGGGACTTGAAAGCGAAAGGGA
AACCAGAGGAGCTCTCTCGACGCAGGACTCGGCTTGCTGAAGCGCGCACGGCAAGAGGCGAGGGGCGGCG
ACTGGTGAGTACGCCAAAAATTTTGACTAGCGGAGGCTAGAAGGAGAGAGATGGGTGCGAGAGCGTCAGT
ATTAAGCGGGGGAGAATTAGATCGCGATGGGAAAAAATTCGGTTAAGGCCAGGGGGAAAGAAAAAATATA
AATTAAAACATATAGTATGGGCAAGCAGGGAGCTAGAACGATTCGCAGTTAATCCTGGCCTGTTAGAAAC
ATCAGAAGGCTGTAGACAAATACTGGGACAGCTACAACCATCCCTTCAGACAGGATCAGAAGAACTTAGA
TCATTATATAATACAGTAGCAACCCTCTATTGTGTGCATCAAAGGATAGAGATAAAAGACACCAAGGAAG
CTTTAGACAAGATAGAGGAAGAGCAAAACAAAAGTAAGACCACCGCACAGCAAGCGGCCGCTGATCTTCA
GACCTGGAGGAGGAGATATGAGGGACAATTGGAGAAGTGAATTATATAAATATAAAGTAGTAAAAATTGA
ACCATTAGGAGTAGCACCCACCAAGGCAAAGAGAAGAGTGGTGCAGAGAGAAAAAAGAGCAGTGGGAATA
GGAGCTTTGTTCCTTGGGTTCTTGGGAGCAGCAGGAAGCACTATGGGCGCAGCGTCAATGACGCTGACGG
TACAGGCCAGACAATTATTGTCTGGTATAGTGCAGCAGCAGAACAATTTGCTGAGGGCTATTGAGGCGCA
ACAGCATCTGTTGCAACTCACAGTCTGGGGCATCAAGCAGCTCCAGGCAAGAATCCTGGCTGTGGAAAGA
TACCTAAAGGATCAACAGCTCCTGGGGATTTGGGGTTGCTCTGGAAAACTCATTTGCACCACTGCTGTGC
CTTGGAATGCTAGTTGGAGTAATAAATCTCTGGAACAGATTTGGAATCACACGACCTGGATGGAGTGGGA
CAGAGAAATTAACAATTACACAAGCTTAATACACTCCTTAATTGAAGAATCGCAAAACCAGCAAGAAAAG
AATGAACAAGAATTATTGGAATTAGATAAATGGGCAAGTTTGTGGAATTGGTTTAACATAACAAATTGGC
TGTGGTATATAAAATTATTCATAATGATAGTAGGAGGCTTGGTAGGTTTAAGAATAGTTTTTGCTGTACT
TTCTATAGTGAATAGAGTTAGGCAGGGATATTCACCATTATCGTTTCAGACCCACCTCCCAACCCCGAGG
GGACCCGACAGGCCCGAAGGAATAGAAGAAGAAGGTGGAGAGAGAGACAGAGACAGATCCATTCGATTAG
TGAACGGATCGGCACTGCGTGCGCCAATTCTGCAGACAAATGGCAGTATTCATCCACAATTTTAAAAGAA
AAGGGGGGATTGGGGGGTACAGTGCAGGGGAAAGAATAGTAGACATAATAGCAACAGACATACAAACTAA
AGAATTACAAAAACAAATTACAAAAATTCAAAATTTTCGGGTTTATTACAGGGACAGCAGAGATCCAGTT
TGGTTAATTAATGGGCGGGACGTTAACGGGGCGGAACGGTACCGAGGGCCTATTTCCCATGATTCCTTCA
TATTTGCATATACGATACAAGGCTGTTAGAGAGATAATTAGAATTAATTTGACTGTAAACACAAAGATAT
TAGTACAAAATACGTGACGTAGAAAGTAATAATTTCTTGGGTAGTTTGCAGTTTTAAAATTATGTTTTAA
AATGGACTATCATATGCTTACCGTAACTTGAAAGTATTTCGATTTCTTGGCTTTATATATCTTGTGGAAA
GGACGAAACACCGACCTCCCAGAGACCTGGCCCAGTTTTAGTACTCTGGAAACAGAATCTACTAAAACAA
GGCAAAATGCCGTGTTTATCTCGTCAACTTGTTGGCGAGATTTTTTGAATTCGCTAGCTAGGTCTTGAAA
GGAGTGGGAATTGGCTCCGGTGCCCGTCAGTGGGCAGAGCGCACATCGCCCACAGTCCCCGAGAAGTTGG
GGGGAGGGGTCGGCAATTGATCCGGTGCCTAGAGAAGGTGGCGCGGGGTAAACTGGGAAAGTGATGTCGT
GTACTGGCTCCGCCTTTTTCCCGAGGGTGGGGGAGAACCGTATATAAGTGCAGTAGTCGCCGTGAACGTT
CTTTTTCGCAACGGGTTTGCCGCCAGAACACAGGACCGGTGCCACCATGGACTACAAAGACCATGACGGT
GATTATAAAGATCATGACATAGATTACAAGGATGACGATGACAAGGGTGGATCGCCAAAGAAAAAGAGGA
AAGTCGCCCCAAAGAAGAAGCGGAAGGTCGGTATCCACGGAGTCCCAGCAGCCAAGCGGAACTACATCCT
GGGCCTGGCCATCGGCATCACCAGCGTGGGCTACGGCATCATCGACTACGAGACACGGGACGTGATCGAT
GCCGGCGTGCGGCTGTTCAAAGAGGCCAACGTGGAAAACAACGAGGGCAGGCGGAGCAAGAGAGGCGCCA
GAAGGCTGAAGCGGCGGAGGCGGCATAGAATCCAGAGAGTGAAGAAGCTGCTGTTCGACTACAACCTGCT
GACCGACCACAGCGAGCTGAGCGGCATCAACCCCTACGAGGCCAGAGTGAAGGGCCTGAGCCAGAAGCTG
AGCGAGGAAGAGTTCTCTGCCGCCCTGCTGCACCTGGCCAAGAGAAGAGGCGTGCACAACGTGAACGAGG
TGGAAGAGGACACCGGCAACGAGCTGTCCACCAAAGAGCAGATCAGCCGGAACAGCAAGGCCCTGGAAGA
GAAATACGTGGCCGAACTGCAGCTGGAACGGCTGAAGAAAGACGGCGAAGTGCGGGGCAGCATCAACAGA
TTCAAGACCAGCGACTACGTGAAAGAAGCCAAACAGCTGCTGAAGGTGCAGAAGGCCTACCACCAGCTGG
ACCAGAGCTTCATCGACACCTACATCGACCTGCTGGAAACCCGGCGGACCTACTATGAGGGACCTGGCGA
GGGCAGCCCCTTCGGCTGGAAGGACATCAAAGAATGGTACGAGATGCTGATGGGCCACTGCACCTACTTC
CCCGAGGAACTGCGGAGCGTGAAGTACGCCTACAACGCCGACCTGTACAACGCCCTGAACGACCTGAACA
ATCTCGTGATCACCAGGGACGAGAACGAGAAGCTGGAATATTACGAGAAGTTCCAGATCATCGAGAACGT
GTTCAAGCAGAAGAAGAAGCCCACCCTGAAGCAGATCGCCAAAGAAATCCTCGTGAACGAAGAGGATATT
AAGGGCTACAGAGTGACCAGCACCGGCAAGCCCGAGTTCACCAACCTGAAGGTGTACCACGACATCAAGG
ACATTACCGCCCGGAAAGAGATTATTGAGAACGCCGAGCTGCTGGATCAGATTGCCAAGATCCTGACCAT
CTACCAGAGCAGCGAGGACATCCAGGAAGAACTGACCAATCTGAACTCCGAGCTGACCCAGGAAGAGATC
GAGCAGATCTCTAATCTGAAGGGCTATACCGGCACCCACAACCTGAGCCTGAAGGCCATCAACCTGATCC
TGGACGAGCTGTGGCACACCAACGACAACCAGATCGCTATCTTCAACCGGCTGAAGCTGGTGCCCAAGAA
GGTGGACCTGTCCCAGCAGAAAGAGATCCCCACCACCCTGGTGGACGACTTCATCCTGAGCCCCGTCGTG
AAGAGAAGCTTCATCCAGAGCATCAAAGTGATCAACGCCATCATCAAGAAGTACGGCCTGCCCAACGACA
TCATTATCGAGCTGGCCCGCGAGAAGAACTCCAAGGACGCCCAGAAAATGATCAACGAGATGCAGAAGCG
GAACCGGCAGACCAACGAGCGGATCGAGGAAATCATCCGGACCACCGGCAAAGAGAACGCCAAGTACCTG
ATCGAGAAGATCAAGCTGCACGACATGCAGGAAGGCAAGTGCCTGTACAGCCTGGAAGCCATCCCTCTGG
AAGATCTGCTGAACAACCCCTTCAACTATGAGGTGGACCACATCATCCCCAGAAGCGTGTCCTTCGACAA
CAGCTTCAACAACAAGGTGCTCGTGAAGCAGGAAGAAGCCAGCAAGAAGGGCAACCGGACCCCATTCCAG
TACCTGAGCAGCAGCGACAGCAAGATCAGCTACGAAACCTTCAAGAAGCACATCCTGAATCTGGCCAAGG
GCAAGGGCAGAATCAGCAAGACCAAGAAAGAGTATCTGCTGGAAGAACGGGACATCAACAGGTTCTCCGT
GCAGAAAGACTTCATCAACCGGAACCTGGTGGATACCAGATACGCCACCAGAGGCCTGATGAACCTGCTG
CGGAGCTACTTCAGAGTGAACAACCTGGACGTGAAAGTGAAGTCCATCAATGGCGGCTTCACCAGCTTTC
TGCGGCGGAAGTGGAAGTTTAAGAAAGAGCGGAACAAGGGGTACAAGCACCACGCCGAGGACGCCCTGAT
CATTGCCAACGCCGATTTCATCTTCAAAGAGTGGAAGAAACTGGACAAGGCCAAAAAAGTGATGGAAAAC
CAGATGTTCGAGGAAAAGCAGGCCGAGAGCATGCCCGAGATCGAAACCGAGCAGGAGTACAAAGAGATCT
TCATCACCCCCCACCAGATCAAGCACATTAAGGACTTCAAGGACTACAAGTACAGCCACCGGGTGGACAA
GAAGCCTAATAGAGAGCTGATTAACGACACCCTGTACTCCACCCGGAAGGACGACAAGGGCAACACCCTG
ATCGTGAACAATCTGAACGGCCTGTACGACAAGGACAATGACAAGCTGAAAAAGCTGATCAACAAGAGCC
CCGAAAAGCTGCTGATGTACCACCACGACCCCCAGACCTACCAGAAACTGAAGCTGATTATGGAACAGTA
CGGCGACGAGAAGAATCCCCTGTACAAGTACTACGAGGAAACCGGGAACTACCTGACCAAGTACTCCAAA
AAGGACAACGGCCCCGTGATCAAGAAGATTAAGTATTACGGCAACAAACTGAACGCCCATCTGGACATCA
CCGACGACTACCCCAACAGCAGAAACAAGGTCGTGAAGCTGTCCCTGAAGCCCTACAGATTCGACGTGTA
CCTGGACAATGGCGTGTACAAGTTCGTGACCGTGAAGAATCTGGATGTGATCAAAAAAGAAAACTACTAC
GAAGTGAATAGCAAGTGCTATGAGGAAGCTAAGAAGCTGAAGAAGATCAGCAACCAGGCCGAGTTTATCG
CCTCCTTCTACAACAACGATCTGATCAAGATCAACGGCGAGCTGTATAGAGTGATCGGCGTGAACAACGA
CCTGCTGAACCGGATCGAAGTGAACATGATCGACATCACCTACCGCGAGTACCTGGAAAACATGAACGAC
AAGAGGCCCCCCAGGATCATTAAGACAATCGCCTCCAAGACCCAGAGCATTAAGAAGTACAGCACAGACA
TTCTGGGCAACCTGTATGAAGTGAAATCTAAGAAGCACCCTCAGATCATCAAAAAGGGCAAAAGGCCGGC
GGCCACGAAAAAGGCGCTCGAGGGTGGAGGAAGTGGCGGGTCAGGGTCGGGTGGCAGCGCTTCAGGGTCG
GGTGGCACTAGTCGGACACTGGTGACCTTCAAGGATGTATTTGTGGACTTCACCAGGGAGGAGTGGAAGC
TGCTGGACACTGCTCAGCAGATCGTGTACAGAAATGTGATGCTGGAGAACTATAAGAACCTGGTTTCCTT
GGGTTATCAGCTTACTAAGCCAGATGTGATCCTCCGGTTGGAGAAGGGAGAAGAGCCCTCGGGAGGTGGT
TCGGGAGGTGGTTCGGAGGGTGTGCAGGTGAAAAGGGTCCTGGAGAAAAGTCCTGGGAAGCTCCTTGTCA
AGATGCCTTTTCAAACTTCGCCAGGGGGCAAGGCTGAGGGGGGTGGGGCCACCACATCCACCCAGGTCAT
GGTGATCAAACGCCCCGGCAGGAAGCGAAAAGCTGAGGCCGACCCTCAGGCCATTCCCAAGAAACGGGGC
CGAAAGCCGGGGAGTGTGGTGGCAGCCGCTGCCGCCGAGGCCAAAAAGAAAGCCGTGAAGGAGTCTTCTA
TCCGATCTGTGCAGGAGACAGTACTCCCCATCAAGAAGCGCAAGACCCGGGAGGCTAGCGGAGGTGGTTC
GCCTAGGGGAGGTGGTTCGCCAAAGAAGAAACGGAAGGTGGGCCGGCCCGGATCCGGCGCAACAAACTTC
TCTCTGCTGAAACAAGCCGGAGATGTCGAAGAGAATCCTGGACCGACCGAGTACAAGCCCACGGTGCGCC
TCGCCACCCGCGACGACGTCCCCAGGGCCGTACGCACCCTCGCCGCCGCGTTCGCCGACTACCCCGCCAC
GCGCCACACCGTCGATCCGGACCGCCACATCGAGCGGGTCACCGAGCTGCAAGAACTCTTCCTCACGCGC
GTCGGGCTCGACATCGGCAAGGTGTGGGTCGCGGACGACGGCGCCGCGGTGGCGGTCTGGACCACGCCGG
AGAGCGTCGAAGCGGGGGCGGTGTTCGCCGAGATCGGCCCGCGCATGGCCGAGTTGAGCGGTTCCCGGCT
GGCCGCGCAGCAACAGATGGAAGGCCTCCTGGCGCCGCACCGGCCCAAGGAGCCCGCGTGGTTCCTGGCC
ACCGTCGGAGTCTCGCCCGACCACCAGGGCAAGGGTCTGGGCAGCGCCGTCGTGCTCCCCGGAGTGGAGG
CGGCCGAGCGCGCCGGGGTGCCCGCCTTCCTGGAGACCTCCGCGCCCCGCAACCTCCCCTTCTACGAGCG
GCTCGGCTTCACCGTCACCGCCGACGTCGAGGTGCCCGAAGGACCGCGCACCTGGTGCATGACCCGCAAG
CCCGGTGCCTGAACGCGTTAAGTCGACAATCAACCTCTGGATTACAAAATTTGTGAAAGATTGACTGGTA
TTCTTAACTATGTTGCTCCTTTTACGCTATGTGGATACGCTGCTTTAATGCCTTTGTATCATGCTATTGC
TTCCCGTATGGCTTTCATTTTCTCCTCCTTGTATAAATCCTGGTTGCTGTCTCTTTATGAGGAGTTGTGG
CCCGTTGTCAGGCAACGTGGCGTGGTGTGCACTGTGTTTGCTGACGCAACCCCCACTGGTTGGGGCATTG
CCACCACCTGTCAGCTCCTTTCCGGGACTTTCGCTTTCCCCCTCCCTATTGCCACGGCGGAACTCATCGC
CGCCTGCCTTGCCCGCTGCTGGACAGGGGCTCGGCTGTTGGGCACTGACAATTCCGTGGTGTTGTCGGGG
AAATCATCGTCCTTTCCTTGGCTGCTCGCCTGTGTTGCCACCTGGATTCTGCGCGGGACGTCCTTCTGCT
ACGTCCCTTCGGCCCTCAATCCAGCGGACCTTCCTTCCCGCGGCCTGCTGCCGGCTCTGCGGCCTCTTCC
GCGTCTTCGCCTTCGCCCTCAGACGAGTCGGATCTCCCTTTGGGCCGCCTCCCCGCGTCGACTTTAAGAC
CAATGACTTACAAGGCAGCTGTAGATCTTAGCCACTTTTTAAAAGAAAAGGGGGGACTGGAAGGGCTAAT
TCACTCCCAACGAAGACAAGATCTGCTTTTTGCTTGTACTGGGTCTCTCTGGTTAGACCAGATCTGAGCC
TGGGAGCTCTCTGGCTAACTAGGGAACCCACTGCTTAAGCCTCAATAAAGCTTGCCTTGAGTGCTTCAAG
TAGTGTGTGCCCGTCTGTTGTGTGACTCTGGTAACTAGAGATCCCTCAGACCCTTTTAGTCAGTGTGGAA
AATCTCTAGCAGGGCCCGTTTAAACCCGCTGATCAGCCTCGACTGTGCCTTCTAGTTGCCAGCCATCTGT
TGTTTGCCCCTCCCCCGTGCCTTCCTTGACCCTGGAAGGTGCCACTCCCACTGTCCTTTCCTAATAAAAT
GAGGAAATTGCATCGCATTGTCTGAGTAGGTGTCATTCTATTCTGGGGGGTGGGGTGGGGCAGGACAGCA
AGGGGGAGGATTGGGAAGACAATAGCAGGCATGCTGGGGATGCGGTGGGCTCTATGGCTTCTGAGGCGGA
AAGAACCAGCTGGGGCTCTAGGGGGTATCCCC
[124 nt withheld, positions 9133-9256]
C
[91 nt withheld, positions 9258-9348]
A
[49 nt withheld, positions 9350-9398]
CCTTTGACGTTGGAGTCCACGTTCTTT
[37 nt withheld, positions 9426-9462]
ACCCTATCTCGGTCTATTCTTTTGATTTATAATGGTTACAAATAAAGCAATAGCATCACAAATTTCACAA
ATAAAGCATTTTTTTCACTGCATTCTAGTTGTGGTTTGTCCAAACTCATCAATGTATCTTATCATGTCTG
TATACCGTCGACCTCTAGCTAGAGCTTGGCGTAATCATGGTCATAGCTGTTTCCTGTGTGAAATTGTTAT
CCGCTCACAATTCCACACAACATACGAGCCGGAAGCATAAAGTGTAAAGCCTGGGGTGCCTAATGAGTGA
GCTAACTCACATTAATTGCGTTGCGCTCACTGCCCGCTTTCCAGTCGGGAAACCTGTCGTGCCAGCTGCA
TTAATGAATCGGCCAACGCGCGGGGAGAGGCGGTTTGCGTATTGGGCGCTCTTCCGCTTCCTCGCTCACT
GACTCGCTGCGCTCGGTCGTTCGGCTGCGGCGAGCGGTATCAGCTCACTCAAAGGCGGTAATACGGTTAT
CCACAGAATCAGGGGATAACGCAGGAAAGAACATGTGAGCAAAAGGCCAGCAAAAGGCCAGGAACCGTAA
AAAGGCCGCGTTGCTGGCGTTTTTCCATAGGCTCCGCCCCCCTGACGAGCATCACAAAAATCGACGCTCA
AGTCAGAGGTGGCGAAACCCGACAGGACTATAAAGATACCAGGCGTTTCCCCCTGGAAGCTCCCTCGTGC
GCTCTCCTGTTCCGACCCTGCCGCTTACCGGATACCTGTCCGCCTTTCTCCCTTCGGGAAGCGTGGCGCT
TTCTCATAGCTCACGCTGTAGGTATCTCAGTTCGGTGTAGGTCGTTCGCTCCAAGCTGGGCTGTGTGCAC
GAACCCCCCGTTCAGCCCGACCGCTGCGCCTTATCCGGTAACTATCGTCTTGAGTCCAACCCGGTAAGAC
ACGACTTATCGCCACTGGCAGCAGCCACTGGTAACAGGATTAGCAGAGCGAGGTATGTAGGCGGTGCTAC
AGAGTTCTTGAAGTGGTGGCCTAACTACGGCTACACTAGAAGAACAGTATTTGGTATCTGCGCTCTGCTG
AAGCCAGTTACCTTCGGAAAAAGAGTTGGTAGCTCTTGATCCGGCAAACAAACCACCGCTGGTAGCGGTG
GTTTTTTTGTTTGCAAGCAGCAGATTACGCGCAGAAAAAAAGGATCTCAAGAAGATCCTTTGATCTTTTC
TACGGGGTCTGACGCTCAGTGGAACGAAAACTCACGTTAAGGGATTTTGGTCATGAGATTATCAAAAAGG
ATCTTCACCTAGATCCTTTTAAATTAAAAATGAAGTTTTAAATCAATCTAAAGTATATATGAGTAAACTT
GGTCTGACAGTTACCAATGCTTAATCAGTGAGGCACCTATCTCAGCGATCTGTCTATTTCGTTCATCCAT
AGTTGCCTGACTCCCCGTCGTGTAGATAACTACGATACGGGAGGGCTTACCATCTGGCCCCAGTGCTGCA
ATGATACCGCGAGACCCACGCTCACCGGCTCCAGATTTATCAGCAATAAACCAGCCAGCCGGAAGGGCCG
AGCGCAGAAGTGGTCCTGCAACTTTATCCGCCTCCATCCAGTCTATTAATTGTTGCCGGGAAGCTAGAGT
AAGTAGTTCGCCAGTTAATAGTTTGCGCAACGTTGTTGCCATTGCTACAGGCATCGTGGTGTCACGCTCG
TCGTTTGGTATGGCTTCATTCAGCTCCGGTTCCCAACGATCAAGGCGAGTTACATGATCCCCCATGTTGT
GCAAAAAAGCGGTTAGCTCCTTCGGTCCTCCGATCGTTGTCAGAAGTAAGTTGGCCGCAGTGTTATCACT
CATGGTTATGGCAGCACTGCATAATTCTCTTACTGTCATGCCATCCGTAAGATGCTTTTCTGTGACTGGT
GAGTACTCAACCAAGTCATTCTGAGAATAGTGTATGCGGCGACCGAGTTGCTCTTGCCCGGCGTCAATAC
GGGATAATACCGCGCCACATAGCAGAACTTTAAAAGTGCTCATCATTGGAAAACGTTCTTCGGGGCGAAA
ACTCTCAAGGATCTTACCGCTGTTGAGATCCAGTTCGATGTAACCCACTCGTGCACCCAACTGATCTTCA
GCATCTTTTACTTTCACCAGCGTTTCTGGGTGAGCAAAAACAGGAAGGCAAAATGCCGCAAAAAAGGGAA
TAAGGGCGACACGGAAATGTTGAATACTCATACTCTTCCTTTTTCAATATTATTGAAGCATTTATCAGGG
TTATTGTCTCATGAGCGGATACATATTTGAATGTATTTAGAAAAATAAACAAATAGGGGTTCCGCGCACA
TTTCCCCGAAAAGTGCCACCTGAC
Features (pLannotate 1.2.2; 33 found; start..end, strand, type, name):
     31..83      -  misc_feature   bom (fragment): basis of mobility region from pBR322
    238..617     +  enhancer       CMV enhancer: human cytomegalovirus immediate early enhancer
    618..817     +  promoter       CMV promoter: human cytomegalovirus (CMV) immediate early promoter
    835..1015    +  LTR            5' LTR (truncated): truncated 5' long terminal repeat (LTR) from HIV-1
   1062..1187    +  misc_feature   HIV-1 Ψ: packaging signal of human immunodeficiency virus type 1
   1171..1534    +  CDS            HIV-1 gag (fragment): gag protein from human immunodeficiency virus 1; gag
   1680..1913    +  misc_feature   RRE: The Rev response element (RRE) of HIV-1 allows for Rev-dependent mRNA export from the nucleus to the cytoplasm.
   2290..2390    +  CDS            Rev (fragment): human immunodeficiency virus 1 (HIV-1) Rev protein; rev; enhances nuclear export of unspliced and incompletely spliced viral mRNAs
   2440..2557    +  misc_feature   cPPT/CTS: central polypurine tract and central termination sequence of HIV-1
   2634..2874    +  promoter       U6 promoter: RNA polymerase III promoter for human U6 snRNA
   2905..2980    +  misc_RNA       Sa gRNA scaffold: guide RNA scaffold for the Staphylococcus aureus CRISPR/Cas9 system
   2998..3016    +  CDS            small t antigen (fragment): SV40 (simian virus 40) small t antigen
   3042..3253    +  promoter       EF-1α core promoter: core promoter for human elongation factor EF-1α
   3270..3335    +  CDS            3xFLAG: three tandem FLAG® epitope tags, followed by an enterokinase cleavage site
   3414..6569    +  CDS            cas9: CAS9_STAAU - Experimental evidence at protein level: Swiss-Prot protein existence level 1. CRISPR (clustered regularly interspaced short palindromic repeat) is an adaptive immune system that provides protection against mobile genetic elements (viruses, transposable elements and conjugative plasmids). CRISPR clusters contain spacers, sequences complementary to antecedent mobile elements, and target invading nucleic acids. CRISPR clusters are transcribed and processed into CRISPR RNA (crRNA). In type II CRISPR systems correct processing of pre-crRNA requires a trans- encoded small RNA (tracrRNA)
   6570..6595    +  CDS            nucleoplasmin NLS (fragment): bipartite nuclear localization signal from nucleoplasmin
   6663..6848    +  CDS            KRAB: Krüppel-associated box (KRAB) transcriptional repression domain from the human zinc finger protein ZNF10 (Margolin et al., 1994)
   6846..7193    +  CDS            MECP2 (fragment): MECP2_HUMAN - Experimental evidence at protein level: Swiss-Prot protein existence level 1. Chromosomal protein that binds to methylated DNA. It can bind specifically to a single methyl-CpG pair. It is not influenced by sequences flanking the methyl-CpGs. Mediates transcriptional repression through interaction with histone deacetylase and the corepressor SIN3A. Binds both 5-methylcytosine (5mC) and 5-hydroxymethylcytosine (5hmC)- containing DNA, with a preference for 5-methylcytosine (5mC). From Homo sapiens (Human).
   7325..7922    +  CDS            PuroR (fragment): puromycin N-acetyltransferase; pac from Streptomyces; confers resistance to puromycin
   7938..8526    +  misc_feature   WPRE: woodchuck hepatitis virus posttranscriptional regulatory element
   8577..8596    +  misc_feature   cPPT/CTS (fragment): central polypurine tract and central termination sequence of HIV-1
   8598..8831    +  LTR            3' LTR (ΔU3): self-inactivating 3' long terminal repeat (LTR) from HIV-1
   8863..9087    +  polyA_signal   bGH poly(A) signal: bovine growth hormone polyadenylation signal
   9091..9112    +  promoter       SV40 promoter (fragment): SV40 enhancer and early promoter
   9133..9491    +  rep_origin     f1 ori (sequence partly withheld): f1 bacteriophage origin of replication; arrow indicates direction of (+) strand synthesis
   9489..9602    +  polyA_signal   SV40 poly(A) signal (fragment): SV40 polyadenylation signal
   9664..9686    -  protein_bind   lac operator (fragment): The lac repressor binds to the lac operator to inhibit transcription in E. coli. This inhibition can be relieved by adding lactose or isopropyl-β-D-thiogalactopyranoside (IPTG). lac repressor encoded by lacI
   9690..9720    -  promoter       lac promoter: promoter for the E. coli lac operon
   9735..9756    -  protein_bind   CAP binding site: CAP binding activates transcription in the presence of cAMP. E. coli catabolite activator protein
   9769..9861    -  CDS            lacI (fragment): lac repressor; lacI; The lac repressor binds to the lac operator to inhibit transcription in E. coli. This inhibition can be relieved by adding lactose or isopropyl-β-D-thiogalactopyranoside (IPTG).
  10044..10632   -  rep_origin     ori: high-copy-number ColE1/pMB1/pBR322/pUC origin of replication
  10803..11663   -  CDS            AmpR: β-lactamase; bla; confers resistance to ampicillin, carbenicillin, and related antibiotics
  11664..11768   -  promoter       AmpR promoter: bla
