[The description below was written by a language model from this plasmid's Addgene catalogue record and pLannotate feature annotations shown in this document.]
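Description:
pBK1841 is an 11.8 kb, all-in-one HIV-1-based lentiviral transfer plasmid designed for CRISPR-mediated transcriptional repression of human SNCA (alpha-synuclein), and its depositor labels it a therapeutic vector. It is maintained in E. coli through a high-copy ColE1/pUC origin with ampicillin resistance, and it also carries an f1 origin. The viral genome is transcribed from a CMV enhancer/promoter fused to a truncated 5' LTR. This is the "CMV" promoter listed in the catalogue entry, and it drives packaging-cell expression of the genomic RNA rather than the transgene. The genome includes the Ψ packaging signal with a partial gag sequence, the RRE for Rev-dependent export, the cPPT/CTS, and a self-inactivating ΔU3 3' LTR followed by a bGH polyadenylation signal.

Two expression units sit between the LTRs. A human U6 Pol III promoter drives a guide RNA built on the Staphylococcus aureus scaffold, with a spacer described as gRNA 1 against SNCA intron 1. An EF-1α core promoter (EFS, called EFSNC in the construct name) then drives a 3xFLAG-tagged S. aureus Cas9, which the record describes as catalytically dead. This is followed by a nucleoplasmin NLS and fused to the ZNF10 KRAB domain and a fragment of human MeCP2, forming a bipartite repressor. According to the construct name, a P2A peptide links this fusion to puromycin N-acetyltransferase for selection of transduced cells, although the feature table does not annotate the P2A separately. A WPRE enhances transcript expression. The guide directs the nuclease-dead repressor to SNCA intron 1 to lower SNCA expression without cutting DNA, consistent with the associated work on SNCA downregulation as a potential strategy for Parkinson's disease.
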