Addgene plasmid #239797: pBK1841
Purpose: pLV-U6-[SNCAintron1 gRNA 1]-EFSNC-dSaCas9-KRAB-MeCp2-P2A-Puro-WPRE (THERAPEUTIC VECTOR)
Depositing lab: Boris Kantor. Depositing organization: Duke University. Publication: Downregulation of SNCA Expression by Targeted Editing of DNA Methylation: A Potential Strategy for Precision Therapy in PD. Kantor B, Tagliafierro L, Gu J, Zamora ME, Ilich E, Grenier C, Huang ZY, Murphy S, Chiba-Falek O. Mol Ther. 2018 Nov 7;26(11):2638-2649. doi: 10.1016/j.ymthe.2018.08.019. Epub 2018 Aug 29. PubMed 30266652.
Backbone
  Vector backbone: Lentiviral vector
  Backbone manufacturer: Duke VVC
  Total vector size (bp): 11796
  Vector type: Lentiviral
  Selectable markers: Puromycin
Growth in bacteria
  Bacterial resistance: Ampicillin, 100 μg/mL
  Growth temperature: 37°C
  Growth strain: NEB Stable
  Copy number: High Copy
Gene/Insert
  Gene/Insert name: pLV-U6-[SNCAintron1 gRNA 1]-EFSNC-dSaCas9-KRAB-MeCp2-P2A-Puro-WPRE
  Species: H. sapiens (human)
  Insert size (bp): 8630
  Promoter: CMV
  Cloning method: Restriction Enzyme; 5′ cloning site SnaBI (not destroyed); 3′ cloning site PmeI (not destroyed)
  Sequencing primers: 5′ CMV F; 3′ WPRE L
Terms and licenses: Academic/Nonprofit Terms; Industry Terms: Not Available to Industry
How to cite: pBK1841 was a gift from Boris Kantor (Addgene plasmid # 239797 ; http://n2t.net/addgene:239797 ; RRID:Addgene_239797)
